>Addgene plasmid #28256 | pET-s34T | addgene partial sequence | sequence record 35519 | 28256 with T7
ATTTTGTTTAACTTTAAGAAGGAGATATACATATGCATCATCACCACCATCACCTGTTGATCAGAAAGTT
ACCTTTCCAAAGATTGGTCAGAGAAATCGCTCAAGATTTCAAGACCGACTTGAGATTTCAATCTTCTGCT
ATCGGTGCTTTGCAAGAATCCGTCGAAGCATACTTAGTCTCTTTGTTTGAAGACACTAATCTGGCTGCTA
TTCACCTGGTTCCGCGTGGATCCAAGCGTATTTCTGGTTTGATCTACGAAGAAGTCAGAGCCGTCTTGAA
ATCCTTCTTGGAATCCGTCATCAGGGACTCTGTTACTTACACTGAACACGCCAAGAGAAAGACTGTTACT
TCTTTGGATGTTGTTTATGCTTTGAAGAGACAAGGTAGAACCTTATATGGTTTCGGTGGTTAACTCGAGC
ACCACCACCACCACCACCACCACTAATTGATTAATACCTAGGCTGCTAAACAAAGCCCGAAAGGAAGCTG
AGTTGGCTGCTGCCACCGCTGAGCAATAACTAGCATAACCCCTTGGGGCCTCTAAACGGGTCTTGAGGGG
TTTTTTGCTGAAAGGAGGAACTATATCCGGATTGGCGAATGGG
[124 nt withheld, positions 604-727]
C
[91 nt withheld, positions 729-819]
A
[49 nt withheld, positions 821-869]
CCTTTGACGTTGGAGTCCACGTTCTTTAATAGTGGACTCTTGTTCCAAACTG
