[The description below was written by a language model from this plasmid's Addgene catalogue record.]
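Description:
pET-s34T is a bacterial expression plasmid built on a pET42b-type backbone of about 6 kb. It is selected with kanamycin and recorded as high copy. It is supplied in a standard cloning strain, while protein production is meant to take place in a DE3-type BL21 expression strain that provides T7 RNA polymerase and supplementary rare-codon tRNAs. The promoter is not stated explicitly. However, the pET backbone and the use of T7 promoter and T7 terminator sequencing primers indicate the usual arrangement, in which the insert sits between a T7 promoter and T7 terminator and is expressed on induction of the polymerase in the host.

The insert is about 400 bp and was cloned between NdeI and XhoI sites, both of which are retained. It encodes a single-chain fusion of the budding yeast (S. cerevisiae) histones H3 and H4. The two histone segments are joined in one polypeptide, with a thrombin cleavage site engineered between them, and the insert carries an N-terminal His tag. Given its small size, the insert probably encodes histone segments rather than both full-length proteins, although the record does not define the boundaries. Linking H3 and H4 in one chain allows them to be co-expressed in equal amounts and purified together by metal-affinity chromatography. Thrombin digestion can then separate the two halves.

The associated publication is a structural study of how the chaperone Scm3 recognises the centromeric histone variant CenH3. This suggests the construct was used to make recombinant canonical H3-H4 material for biophysical or structural comparison, but the record does not describe its exact role in that work.
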