Addgene plasmid #28256: pET-s34T
Depositing lab: Yawen Bai. Depositing organization: National Cancer Institute (NCI). Publication: Structural basis for recognition of centromere histone variant CenH3 by the chaperone Scm3. Zhou Z, Feng H, Zhou BR, Ghirlando R, Hu K, Zwolak A, Miller Jenkins LM, Xiao H, Tjandra N, Wu C, Bai Y. Nature. 2011 Apr 14. 472(7342):234-7. 10.1038/nature09854 PubMed 21412236.
Backbone
  Vector backbone: pET42+b
  Backbone size w/o insert (bp): 6000
  Vector type: Bacterial Expression
Growth in bacteria
  Bacterial resistance: Kanamycin, 50 μg/mL
  Growth temperature: 37°C
  Growth strain: DH5alpha
  Growth instructions: Plasmid is provided in DH5a cells. BL21-CodonPlus (DE3)-RILP Competent Cells from Agilent are recommended for expression.
  Copy number: High Copy
Gene/Insert
  Gene/Insert name: single chain H3-H4 with Thrombin site
  Species: S. cerevisiae (budding yeast)
  Insert size (bp): 400
  Mutation: A thrombin cutting site between H3 and H4
  Tag / fusion protein: His (N terminal on insert)
  Cloning method: Restriction Enzyme; 5′ cloning site NdeI (not destroyed); 3′ cloning site XhoI (not destroyed)
  Sequencing primers: 5′ T7 pro; 3′ T7 ter
Terms and licenses: Academic/Nonprofit Terms; Industry Terms: Not Available to Industry
How to cite: pET-s34T was a gift from Yawen Bai (Addgene plasmid # 28256 ; http://n2t.net/addgene:28256 ; RRID:Addgene_28256)
